>Addgene plasmid #201106 | pcDNA3.1-FGFR1c-V5/HIS | addgene full sequence | sequence record 394496 | Addgene NGS Result
CCGATCCCCTATGGTGCACTCTCAGTACAATCTGCTCTGATGCCGCATAGTTAAGCCAGTATCTGCTCCC
TGCTTGTGTGTTGGAGGTCGCTGAGTAGTGCGCGAGCAAAATTTAAGCTACAACAAGGCAAGGCTTGACC
GACAATTGCATGAAGAATCTGCTTAGGGTTAGGCGTTTTGCGCTGCTTCGCGATGTACGGGCCAGATATA
CGCGTTGACATTGATTATTGACTAGTTATTAATAGTAATCAATTACGGGGTCATTAGTTCATAGCCCATA
TATGGAGTTCCGCGTTACATAACTTACGGTAAATGGCCCGCCTGGCTGACCGCCCAACGACCCCCGCCCA
TTGACGTCAATAATGACGTATGTTCCCATAGTAACGCCAATAGGGACTTTCCATTGACGTCAATGGGTGG
AGTATTTACGGTAAACTGCCCACTTGGCAGTACATCAAGTGTATCATATGCCAAGTACGCCCCCTATTGA
CGTCAATGACGGTAAATGGCCCGCCTGGCATTATGCCCAGTACATGACCTTATGGGACTTTCCTACTTGG
CAGTACATCTACGTATTAGTCATCGCTATTACCATGGTGATGCGGTTTTGGCAGTACATCAATGGGCGTG
GATAGCGGTTTGACTCACGGGGATTTCCAAGTCTCCACCCCATTGACGTCAATGGGAGTTTGTTTTGGCA
CCAAAATCAACGGGACTTTCCAAAATGTCGTAACAACTCCGCCCCATTGACGCAAATGGGCGGTAGGCGT
GTACGGTGGGAGGTCTATATAAGCAGAGCTCTCTGGCTAACTAGAGAACCCACTGCTTACTGGCTTATCG
AAATTAATACGACTCACTATAGGGAGACCCAAGCTGGCTAGTTAAGCTTGGTACCGAGCTCGGATCCAGT
ACCCTTCACCATGTGGAGATGGAAGTGCCTCCTCTTCTGGGCTGTGCTGGTCACAGCCACACTCTGCACC
GCTAGGCCGTCCCCGACCTTGCCTGAACAAGCCCAGCCCTGGGGAGCCCCTGTGGAAGTGGAGTCCTTCC
TGGTCCACCCCGGTGACCTGCTGCAGCTTCGCTGTCGGCTGCGGGACGATGTGCAGAGCATCAACTGGCT
GCGGGACGGGGTGCAGCTGGCGGAAAGCAACCGCACCCGCATCACAGGGGAGGAGGTGGAGGTGCAGGAC
TCCGTGCCCGCAGACTCCGGCCTCTATGCTTGCGTAACCAGCAGCCCCTCGGGCAGTGACACCACCTACT
TCTCCGTCAATGTTTCAGATGCTCTCCCCTCCTCGGAGGATGATGATGATGATGATGACTCCTCTTCAGA
GGAGAAAGAAACAGATAACACCAAACCAAACCCCGTAGCTCCATATTGGACATCCCCAGAAAAGATGGAA
AAGAAATTGCATGCAGTGCCGGCTGCCAAGACAGTGAAGTTCAAATGCCCTTCCAGTGGGACCCCAAACC
CCACACTGCGCTGGTTGAAAAATGGCAAAGAATTCAAACCTGACCACAGAATTGGAGGCTACAAGGTCCG
TTATGCCACCTGGAGCATCATAATGGACTCTGTGGTGCCCTCTGACAAGGGCAACTACACCTGCATTGTG
GAGAATGAGTACGGCAGCATCAACCACACATACCAGCTGGATGTCGTGGAGCGGTCCCCTCACCGGCCCA
TCCTGCAAGCAGGGTTGCCCGCCAACAAAACAGTGGCCCTGGGTAGCAACGTGGAGTTCATGTGTAAGGT
GTACAGTGACCCGCAGCCGCACATCCAGTGGCTAAAGCACATCGAGGTGAATGGGAGCAAGATTGGCCCA
GACAACCTGCCTTATGTCCAGATCTTGAAGACTGCTGGAGTTAATACCACCGACAAAGAGATGGAGGTGC
TTCACTTAAGAAATGTCTCCTTTGAGGACGCAGGGGAGTATACGTGCTTGGCGGGTAACTCTATCGGACT
CTCCCATCACTCTGCATGGTTGACCGTTCTGGAAGCCCTGGAAGAGAGGCCGGCAGTGATGACCTCGCCC
CTGTACCTGGAGATCATCATCTATTGCACAGGGGCCTTCCTCATCTCCTGCATGGTGGGGTCGGTCATCG
TCTACAAGATGAAGAGTGGTACCAAGAAGAGTGACTTCCACAGCCAGATGGCTGTGCACAAGCTGGCCAA
GAGCATCCCTCTGCGCAGACAGGTAACAGTGTCTGCTGACTCCAGTGCATCCATGAACTCTGGGGTTCTT
CTGGTTCGGCCATCACGGCTCTCCTCCAGTGGGACTCCCATGCTAGCAGGGGTCTCTGAGTATGAGCTTC
CCGAAGACCCTCGCTGGGAGCTGCCTCGGGACAGACTGGTCTTAGGCAAACCCCTGGGAGAGGGCTGCTT
TGGGCAGGTGGTGTTGGCAGAGGCTATCGGGCTGGACAAGGACAAACCCAACCGTGTGACCAAAGTGGCT
GTGAAGATGTTGAAGTCGGACGCAACAGAGAAAGACTTGTCAGACCTGATCTCAGAAATGGAGATGATGA
AGATGATCGGGAAGCATAAGAATATCATCAACCTGCTGGGGGCCTGCACGCAGGATGGTCCCTTGTATGT
CATCGTGGAGTATGCCTCCAAGGGCAACCTGCGGGAGTACCTGCAGGCCCGGAGGCCCCCAGGGCTGGAA
TACTGCTACAACCCCAGCCACAACCCAGAGGAGCAGCTCTCCTCCAAGGACCTGGTGTCCTGCGCCTACC
AGGTGGCCCGAGGCATGGAGTATCTGGCCTCCAAGAAGTGCATACACCGAGACCTGGCAGCCAGGAATGT
CCTGGTGACAGAGGACAATGTGATGAAGATAGCAGACTTTGGCCTCGCACGGGACATTCACCACATCGAC
TACTATAAAAAGACAACCAACGGCCGACTGCCTGTGAAGTGGATGGCACCCGAGGCATTATTTGACCGGA
TCTACACCCACCAGAGTGATGTGTGGTCTTTCGGGGTGCTCCTGTGGGAGATCTTCACTCTGGGCGGCTC
CCCATACCCCGGTGTGCCTGTGGAGGAACTTTTCAAGCTGCTGAAGGAGGGTCACCGCATGGACAAGCCC
AGTAACTGCACCAACGAGCTGTACATGATGATGCGGGACTGCTGGCATGCAGTGCCCTCACAGAGACCCA
CCTTCAAGCAGCTGGTGGAAGACCTGGACCGCATCGTGGCCTTGACCTCCAACCAGGAGTACCTGGACCT
GTCCATGCCCCTGGACCAGTACTCCCCCAGCTTTCCCGACACCCGGAGCTCTACGTGCTCCTCAGGGGAG
GATTCCGTCTTCTCTCATGAGCCGCTGCCCGAGGAGCCCTGCCTGCCCCGACACCCAGCCCAGCTTGCCA
ATGGCGGACTCAAACGCCGCGCCAAGGGTCAAGACAATTCTGCAGATATCCAGCACAGTGGCGGCCGCTC
GAGTCTAGAGGGCCCGCGGTTCGAAGGTAAGCCTATCCCTAACCCTCTCCTCGGTCTCGATTCTACGCGT
ACCGGTCATCATCACCATCACCATTGAGTTTAAACCCGCTGATCAGCCTCGACTGTGCCTTCTAGTTGCC
AGCCATCTGTTGTTTGCCCCTCCCCCGTGCCTTCCTTGACCCTGGAAGGTGCCACTCCCACTGTCCTTTC
CTAATAAAATGAGGAAATTGCATCGCATTGTCTGAGTAGGTGTCATTCTATTCTGGGGGGTGGGGTGGGG
CAGGACAGCAAGGGGGAGGATTGGGAAGACAATAGCAGGCATGCTGGGGATGCGGTGGGCTCTATGGCTT
CTGAGGCGGAAAGAACCAGCTGGGGCTCTAGGGGGTATCCCC
[124 nt withheld, positions 3823-3946]
C
[91 nt withheld, positions 3948-4038]
A
[49 nt withheld, positions 4040-4088]
CCTTTGACGTTGGAGTCCACGTTCTTT
[37 nt withheld, positions 4116-4152]
ACCCTATCTCGGTCTATTCTTTTGATTTATAAGGGATTTTGCCGATTTCGGCCTATTGGTTAAAAAATGA
GCTGATTTAACAAAAATTTAACGCGAATTAATTCTGTGGAATGTGTGTCAGTTAGGGTGTGGAAAGTCCC
CAGGCTCCCCAGCAGGCAGAAGTATGCAAAGCATGCATCTCAATTAGTCAGCAACCAGGTGTGGAAAGTC
CCCAGGCTCCCCAGCAGGCAGAAGTATGCAAAGCATGCATCTCAATTAGTCAGCAACCATAGTCCCGCCC
CTAACTCCGCCCATCCCGCCCCTAACTCCGCCCAGTTCCGCCCATTCTCCGCCCCATGGCTGACTAATTT
TTTTTATTTATGCAGAGGCCGAGGCCGCCTCTGCCTCTGAGCTATTCCAGAAGTAGTGAGGAGGCTTTTT
TGGAGGCCTAGGCTTTTGCAAAAAGCTCCCGGGAGCTTGTATATCCATTTTCGGATCTGATCAAGAGACA
GGATGAGGATCGTTTCGCATGATTGAACAAGATGGATTGCACGCAGGTTCTCCGGCCGCTTGGGTGGAGA
GGCTATTCGGCTATGACTGGGCACAACAGACAATCGGCTGCTCTGATGCCGCCGTGTTCCGGCTGTCAGC
GCAGGGGCGCCCGGTTCTTTTTGTCAAGACCGACCTGTCCGGTGCCCTGAATGAACTGCAGGACGAGGCA
GCGCGGCTATCGTGGCTGGCCACGACGGGCGTTCCTTGCGCAGCTGTGCTCGACGTTGTCACTGAAGCGG
GAAGGGACTGGCTGCTATTGGGCGAAGTGCCGGGGCAGGATCTCCTGTCATCTCACCTTGCTCCTGCCGA
GAAAGTATCCATCATGGCTGATGCAATGCGGCGGCTGCATACGCTTGATCCGGCTACCTGCCCATTCGAC
CACCAAGCGAAACATCGCATCGAGCGAGCACGTACTCGGATGGAAGCCGGTCTTGTCGATCAGGATGATC
TGGACGAAGAGCATCAGGGGCTCGCGCCAGCCGAACTGTTCGCCAGGCTCAAGGCGCGCATGCCCGACGG
CGAGGATCTCGTCGTGACCCATGGCGATGCCTGCTTGCCGAATATCATGGTGGAAAATGGCCGCTTTTCT
GGATTCATCGACTGTGGCCGGCTGGGTGTGGCGGACCGCTATCAGGACATAGCGTTGGCTACCCGTGATA
TTGCTGAAGAGCTTGGCGGCGAATGGGCTGACCGCTTCCTCGTGCTTTACGGTATCGCCGCTCCCGATTC
GCAGCGCATCGCCTTCTATCGCCTTCTTGACGAGTTCTTCTGAGCGGGACTCTGGGGTTCGCGAAATGAC
CGACCAAGCGACGCCCAACCTGCCATCACGAGATTTCGATTCCACCGCCGCCTTCTATGAAAGGTTGGGC
TTCGGAATCGTTTTCCGGGACGCCGGCTGGATGATCCTCCAGCGCGGGGATCTCATGCTGGAGTTCTTCG
CCCACCCCAACTTGTTTATTGCAGCTTATAATGGTTACAAATAAAGCAATAGCATCACAAATTTCACAAA
TAAAGCATTTTTTTCACTGCATTCTAGTTGTGGTTTGTCCAAACTCATCAATGTATCTTATCATGTCTGT
ATACCGTCGACCTCTAGCTAGAGCTTGGCGTAATCATGGTCATAGCTGTTTCCTGTGTGAAATTGTTATC
CGCTCACAATTCCACACAACATACGAGCCGGAAGCATAAAGTGTAAAGCCTGGGGTGCCTAATGAGTGAG
CTAACTCACATTAATTGCGTTGCGCTCACTGCCCGCTTTCCAGTCGGGAAACCTGTCGTGCCAGCTGCAT
TAATGAATCGGCCAACGCGCGGGGAGAGGCGGTTTGCGTATTGGGCGCTCTTCCGCTTCCTCGCTCACTG
ACTCGCTGCGCTCGGTCGTTCGGCTGCGGCGAGCGGTATCAGCTCACTCAAAGGCGGTAATACGGTTATC
CACAGAATCAGGGGATAACGCAGGAAAGAACATGTGAGCAAAAGGCCAGCAAAAGGCCAGGAACCGTAAA
AAGGCCGCGTTGCTGGCGTTTTTCCATAGGCTCCGCCCCCCTGACGAGCATCACAAAAATCGACGCTCAA
GTCAGAGGTGGCGAAACCCGACAGGACTATAAAGATACCAGGCGTTTCCCCCTGGAAGCTCCCTCGTGCG
CTCTCCTGTTCCGACCCTGCCGCTTACCGGATACCTGTCCGCCTTTCTCCCTTCGGGAAGCGTGGCGCTT
TCTCATAGCTCACGCTGTAGGTATCTCAGTTCGGTGTAGGTCGTTCGCTCCAAGCTGGGCTGTGTGCACG
AACCCCCCGTTCAGCCCGACCGCTGCGCCTTATCCGGTAACTATCGTCTTGAGTCCAACCCGGTAAGACA
CGACTTATCGCCACTGGCAGCAGCCACTGGTAACAGGATTAGCAGAGCGAGGTATGTAGGCGGTGCTACA
GAGTTCTTGAAGTGGTGGCCTAACTACGGCTACACTAGAAGAACAGTATTTGGTATCTGCGCTCTGCTGA
AGCCAGTTACCTTCGGAAAAAGAGTTGGTAGCTCTTGATCCGGCAAACAAACCACCGCTGGTAGCGGTGG
TTTTTTTGTTTGCAAGCAGCAGATTACGCGCAGAAAAAAAGGATCTCAAGAAGATCCTTTGATCTTTTCT
ACGGGGTCTGACGCTCAGTGGAACGAAAACTCACGTTAAGGGATTTTGGTCATGAGATTATCAAAAAGGA
TCTTCACCTAGATCCTTTTAAATTAAAAATGAAGTTTTAAATCAATCTAAAGTATATATGAGTAAACTTG
GTCTGACAGTTACCAATGCTTAATCAGTGAGGCACCTATCTCAGCGATCTGTCTATTTCGTTCATCCATA
GTTGCCTGACTCCCCGTCGTGTAGATAACTACGATACGGGAGGGCTTACCATCTGGCCCCAGTGCTGCAA
TGATACCGCGAGACCCACGCTCACCGGCTCCAGATTTATCAGCAATAAACCAGCCAGCCGGAAGGGCCGA
GCGCAGAAGTGGTCCTGCAACTTTATCCGCCTCCATCCAGTCTATTAATTGTTGCCGGGAAGCTAGAGTA
AGTAGTTCGCCAGTTAATAGTTTGCGCAACGTTGTTGCCATTGCTACAGGCATCGTGGTGTCACGCTCGT
CGTTTGGTATGGCTTCATTCAGCTCCGGTTCCCAACGATCAAGGCGAGTTACATGATCCCCCATGTTGTG
CAAAAAAGCGGTTAGCTCCTTCGGTCCTCCGATCGTTGTCAGAAGTAAGTTGGCCGCAGTGTTATCACTC
ATGGTTATGGCAGCACTGCATAATTCTCTTACTGTCATGCCATCCGTAAGATGCTTTTCTGTGACTGGTG
AGTACTCAACCAAGTCATTCTGAGAATAGTGTATGCGGCGACCGAGTTGCTCTTGCCCGGCGTCAATACG
GGATAATACCGCGCCACATAGCAGAACTTTAAAAGTGCTCATCATTGGAAAACGTTCTTCGGGGCGAAAA
CTCTCAAGGATCTTACCGCTGTTGAGATCCAGTTCGATGTAACCCACTCGTGCACCCAACTGATCTTCAG
CATCTTTTACTTTCACCAGCGTTTCTGGGTGAGCAAAAACAGGAAGGCAAAATGCCGCAAAAAAGGGAAT
AAGGGCGACACGGAAATGTTGAATACTCATACTCTTCCTTTTTCAATATTATTGAAGCATTTATCAGGGT
TATTGTCTCATGAGCGGATACATATTTGAATGTATTTAGAAAAATAAACAAATAGGGGTTCCGCGCACAT
TTCCCCGAAAAGTGCCACCTGACGTCGACGGATCGGGAGATCTC
Features (pLannotate 1.2.2; 21 found; start..end, strand, type, name):
     10..62      -  misc_feature   bom (fragment): basis of mobility region from pBR322
    217..596     +  enhancer       CMV enhancer: human cytomegalovirus immediate early enhancer
    597..800     +  promoter       CMV promoter: human cytomegalovirus (CMV) immediate early promoter
    796..829     +  LTR            5' LTR (truncated) (fragment): truncated 5' long terminal repeat (LTR) from HIV-1
    845..863     +  promoter       T7 promoter: promoter for bacteriophage T7 RNA polymerase
    921..3380    +  CDS            FGFR1: FGFR1_HUMAN - Also known as BFGFR, CEK, FGFBR, FLG, FLT2, HBGFR. Experimental evidence at protein level: Swiss-Prot protein existence level 1. Tyrosine-protein kinase that acts as cell-surface receptor for fibroblast growth factors and plays an essential role in the regulation of embryonic development, cell proliferation, differentiation and migration. Required for normal mesoderm patterning and correct axial organization during embryonic development, normal skeletogenesis and normal development of the gonadotropin-releasing hormone (GnRH) neuronal system. Phosphorylates PLCG1, FRS2, GAB1 and
   3456..3497    +  CDS            V5 tag: epitope tag from simian virus 5
   3553..3777    +  polyA_signal   bGH poly(A) signal: bovine growth hormone polyadenylation signal
   3781..3802    +  promoter       SV40 promoter (fragment): SV40 enhancer and early promoter
   3823..4251    +  rep_origin     f1 ori (sequence partly withheld): f1 bacteriophage origin of replication; arrow indicates direction of (+) strand synthesis
   4265..4594    +  promoter       SV40 promoter: SV40 enhancer and early promoter
   4661..5452    +  CDS            neo: KKA2_KLEPN - Also known as kan, nptII. Experimental evidence at protein level: Swiss-Prot protein existence level 1. Resistance to kanamycin, neomycin, paromomycin, ribostamycin, butirosin and gentamicin B. From Klebsiella pneumoniae.
   5478..5636    +  CDS            ble (fragment): BLE_KLEPN - Experimental evidence at protein level: Swiss-Prot protein existence level 1. Binding protein with a strong affinity to the bleomycin family of antibiotics. Binds to CL990; an antimitotic-antibiotic compound. From Klebsiella pneumoniae.
   5631..5752    +  polyA_signal   SV40 poly(A) signal: SV40 polyadenylation signal
   5825..5841    -  protein_bind   lac operator: The lac repressor binds to the lac operator to inhibit transcription in E. coli. This inhibition can be relieved by adding lactose or isopropyl-β-D-thiogalactopyranoside (IPTG). lac repressor encoded by lacI
   5849..5879    -  promoter       lac promoter: promoter for the E. coli lac operon
   5894..5915    -  protein_bind   CAP binding site: CAP binding activates transcription in the presence of cAMP. E. coli catabolite activator protein
   5928..6020    -  CDS            lacI (fragment): lac repressor; lacI; The lac repressor binds to the lac operator to inhibit transcription in E. coli. This inhibition can be relieved by adding lactose or isopropyl-β-D-thiogalactopyranoside (IPTG).
   6203..6791    -  rep_origin     ori: high-copy-number ColE1/pMB1/pBR322/pUC origin of replication
   6962..7822    -  CDS            AmpR: β-lactamase; bla; confers resistance to ampicillin, carbenicillin, and related antibiotics
   7823..7927    -  promoter       AmpR promoter: bla
