[The description below was written by a language model from this plasmid's Addgene catalogue record and pLannotate feature annotations shown in this document.]
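Description:
pcDNA3.1-FGFR1c-V5/HIS is a mammalian expression plasmid of about 8 kb, built on the Invitrogen pcDNA3.1-V5/His backbone, into which the full-length, wild-type human FGFR1 receptor tyrosine kinase (the "c" splice variant) was inserted by TOPO cloning. It is propagated in E. coli as a high-copy plasmid through its ColE1/pUC-type origin and is selected with ampicillin via the β-lactamase gene and its native promoter. An f1 origin is also present, which in principle allows production of single-stranded DNA.

The FGFR1 coding sequence lies downstream of the human cytomegalovirus immediate early enhancer and promoter and is terminated by the bovine growth hormone polyadenylation signal, an arrangement that gives strong constitutive expression in transfected mammalian cells. A T7 promoter between the CMV promoter and the insert permits in vitro transcription or serves as a sequencing primer site. The receptor is fused at its C terminus to the vector's V5 epitope and polyhistidine tag for antibody detection and affinity capture. The automated annotation marks only the V5 portion, but the catalogue entry records both tags. A separate cassette, consisting of the SV40 enhancer/early promoter, the neomycin phosphotransferase gene and an SV40 poly(A) signal, allows G418 selection of stable cell lines. Small annotated fragments (HIV-1 LTR, ble, lacI, lac promoter/operator) appear to be backbone remnants or short sequence matches rather than functional elements.

The depositor notes an S3R substitution in the insert that is not expected to affect function. The stated purpose is expression of human FGFR1 in mammalian cells, and the associated publication concerns reporter-based, in-cell profiling of protein kinase oncogene activity.
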