Addgene plasmid #201106: pcDNA3.1-FGFR1c-V5/HIS
Purpose: expression of human FGFR1 receptor tyrosine kinase in mammalian cells
Depositing lab: Pavel Krejčí. Depositing organization: Masaryk University. Publication: One reporter for in-cell activity profiling of majority of protein kinase oncogenes. Gudernova I, Foldynova-Trantirkova S, Ghannamova BE, Fafilek B, Varecha M, Balek L, Hruba E, Jonatova L, Jelinkova I, Kunova Bosakova M, Trantirek L, Mayer J, Krejci P. Elife. 2017 Feb 15;6. pii: e21536. doi: 10.7554/eLife.21536. PubMed 28199182.
Backbone
  Vector backbone: pcDNA3.1-V5/His
  Backbone manufacturer: Invitrogen
  Vector type: Mammalian Expression
Growth in bacteria
  Bacterial resistance: Ampicillin, 100 μg/mL
  Growth temperature: 37°C
  Growth strain: DH5alpha
  Copy number: High Copy
Gene/Insert
  Gene/Insert name: human FGFR1 receptor tyrosine kinase, variant c, full length, wildtype
  Species: H. sapiens (human)
  Entrez Gene: FGFR1 (a.k.a. BFGFR, CD331, CEK, ECCL, FGFBR, FGFR-1, FLG, FLT-2, FLT2, HBGFR, HH2, HRTFDS, KAL2, N-SAM, OGD, bFGF-R-1)
  Promoter: CMV
  Tag / fusion protein: V5/His (C terminal on insert)
  Cloning method: TOPO Cloning
Terms and licenses: Academic/Nonprofit Terms; Industry Terms: Not Available to Industry
Depositor comments: S3R mutation in FGFR1 insert will not affect plasmid function.
How to cite: pcDNA3.1-FGFR1c-V5/HIS was a gift from Pavel Krejčí (Addgene plasmid # 201106 ; http://n2t.net/addgene:201106 ; RRID:Addgene_201106)
